>Addgene plasmid #160567 | pVD1 Multiplexing Dicot Edit E1_NTERM (GB2245) | addgene full sequence | sequence record 319681 | Addgene NGS Result
TGCCATTGCTACAGGCATCGTGGTGTCACGCTCGTCGTTTGGTATGGCTTCATTCAGCTCCGGTTCCCAA
CGATCAAGGCGAGTTACATGATCCCCCATGTTGTGCAAAAAAGCGGTTAGCTCCTTCGGTCCTCCGATCG
TTGTCAGAAGTAAGTTGGCCGCAGTGTTATCACTCATGGTTATGGCAGCACTGCATAATTCTCTTACTGT
CATGCCATCCGTAAGATGCTTTTCTGTGACTGGTGAGTACTCAACCAAGTCATTCTGAGAATAGTGTATG
CGGCGACCGAGTTGCTCTTGCCCGGCGTCAATACGGGATAATACCGCGCCACATAGCAGAACTTTAAAAG
TGCTCATCATTGGAAAACGTTCTTCGGGGCGAAAACTCTCAAGGATCTTACCGCTGTTGAGATCCAGTTC
GATGTAACCCACTCGTGCACCCAACTGATCTTCAGCATCTTTTACTTTCACCAGCGTTTCTGGGTGAGCA
AAAACAGGAAGGCAAAATGCCGCAAAAAAGGGAATAAGGGCGACACGGAAATGTTGAATACTCATACTCT
TCCTTTTTCAATATTATTGAAGCATTTATCAGGGTTATTGTCTCATGAGCGGATACATATTTGAATGTAT
TTAGAAAAATAAACAAATAGGGGTTCCGCGCACATTTCCCCGAAAAGTGCCACCTGATGCGGTGTGAAAT
ACCGCACAGATGCGTAAGGAGAAAATACCGCATCAGGAAATTGTAAGCGTTAATATTTTGTTAAAATTCG
CGTTAAATTTTTGTTAAATCAGCTCATTTTTTAACCAATAGGCCGAAATCGGCAAAATCCCTTATAAATC
AAAAGAATAGACCGAGATAGGGT
[37 nt withheld, positions 864-900]
AAAGAACGTGGACTCCAACGTCAAAGG
[49 nt withheld, positions 928-976]
T
[91 nt withheld, positions 978-1068]
G
[124 nt withheld, positions 1070-1193]
CCATTCGCCATTCAGGCTGCGCAACTGTTGGGAAGGGCGATCGGTGCGGGCCTCTTCGCTATTACGCCAG
CTGGCGAAAGGGGGATGTGCTGCAAGGCGATTAAGTTGGGTAACGCCAGGGTTTTCCCAGTCACGACGTT
GTAAAACGACGGCCAGTGAATTGTAATACGACTCACTATAGGGCGAATTGGGCCCGACGTCGCATGCTCC
CGGCCGCCATGGCGGCCGCGGGAATTCGATTCCCGTCTCGCTCAAGCGAAAAAAAGCACCGACTCGGTGC
CACTTTTTCAAGTTGATAACGGACTAGCCTTATTTTAACTTGCTATTTCTAGCTCTAAAACTGAGACGGC
GCGCGCCGTCTCTGCACCAGCCGGGAATCGAACCCGGGTCTGTACCGTGGCAGGGTACTATTCTACCACT
AGACCACTGGTGCTTTGTTCAATCGAGCGAGACGGGATCACTAGTGAATTCGCGGCCGCCTGCAGGTCGA
CCATATGGGAGAGCTCCCAACGCGTTGGATGCATAGCTTGAGTATTCTATAGTGTCACCTAAATAGCTTG
GCGTAATCATGGTCATAGCTGTTTCCTGTGTGAAATTGTTATCCGCTCACAATTCCACACAACATACGAG
CCGGAAGCATAAAGTGTAAAGCCTGGGGTGCCTAATGAGTGAGCTAACTCACATTAATTGCGTTGCGCTC
ACTGCCCGCTTTCCAGTCGGGAAACCTGTCGTGCCAGCTGCATTAATGAATCGGCCAACGCGCGGGGAGA
GGCGGTTTGCGTATTGGGCGCTCTTCCGCTTCCTCGCTCACTGACTCGCTGCGCTCGGTCGTTCGGCTGC
GGCGAGCGGTATCAGCTCACTCAAAGGCGGTAATACGGTTATCCACAGAATCAGGGGATAACGCAGGAAA
GAACATGTGAGCAAAAGGCCAGCAAAAGGCCAGGAACCGTAAAAAGGCCGCGTTGCTGGCGTTTTTCCAT
AGGCTCCGCCCCCCTGACGAGCATCACAAAAATCGACGCTCAAGTCAGAGGTGGCGAAACCCGACAGGAC
TATAAAGATACCAGGCGTTTCCCCCTGGAAGCTCCCTCGTGCGCTCTCCTGTTCCGACCCTGCCGCTTAC
CGGATACCTGTCCGCCTTTCTCCCTTCGGGAAGCGTGGCGCTTTCTCATAGCTCACGCTGTAGGTATCTC
AGTTCGGTGTAGGTCGTTCGCTCCAAGCTGGGCTGTGTGCACGAACCCCCCGTTCAGCCCGACCGCTGCG
CCTTATCCGGTAACTATCGTCTTGAGTCCAACCCGGTAAGACACGACTTATCGCCACTGGCAGCAGCCAC
TGGTAACAGGATTAGCAGAGCGAGGTATGTAGGCGGTGCTACAGAGTTCTTGAAGTGGTGGCCTAACTAC
GGCTACACTAGAAGAACAGTATTTGGTATCTGCGCTCTGCTGAAGCCAGTTACCTTCGGAAAAAGAGTTG
GTAGCTCTTGATCCGGCAAACAAACCACCGCTGGTAGCGGTGGTTTTTTTGTTTGCAAGCAGCAGATTAC
GCGCAGAAAAAAAGGATCTCAAGAAGATCCTTTGATCTTTTCTACGGGGTCTGACGCTCAGTGGAACGAA
AACTCACGTTAAGGGATTTTGGTCATGAGATTATCAAAAAGGATCTTCACCTAGATCCTTTTAAATTAAA
AATGAAGTTTTAAATCAATCTAAAGTATATATGAGTAAACTTGGTCTGACAGTTACCAATGCTTAATCAG
TGAGGCACCTATCTCAGCGATCTGTCTATTTCGTTCATCCATAGTTGCCTGACTCCCCGTCGTGTAGATA
ACTACGATACGGGAGGGCTTACCATCTGGCCCCAGTGCTGCAATGATACCGCGAGACCCACGCTCACCGG
CTCCAGATTTATCAGCAATAAACCAGCCAGCCGGAAGGGCCGAGCGCAGAAGTGGTCCTGCAACTTTATC
CGCCTCCATCCAGTCTATTAATTGTTGCCGGGAAGCTAGAGTAAGTAGTTCGCCAGTTAATAGTTTGCGC
AACGTTGT
Features (pLannotate 1.2.2; 15 found; start..end, strand, type, name):
    556..660     -  promoter       AmpR promoter: bla
    687..737     +  misc_feature   bom (fragment): basis of mobility region from pBR322
    765..1193    -  rep_origin     f1 ori (sequence partly withheld): f1 bacteriophage origin of replication; arrow indicates direction of (+) strand synthesis
   1197..1354    -  CDS            lacZα (fragment): LacZα fragment of β-galactosidase; lacZ fragment
   1357..1375    +  promoter       T7 promoter: promoter for bacteriophage T7 RNA polymerase
   1459..1534    -  misc_RNA       gRNA scaffold: guide RNA scaffold for the Streptococcus pyogenes CRISPR/Cas9 system
   1555..1625    -  ncRNA          tRNA: Accession: RF00005 - tRNA
   1655..1717    -  CDS            VESPI_VESMG (fragment): Experimental evidence at protein level: Swiss-Prot protein existence level 1. Shows contractile activity on isolated ileum smooth muscle. From Vespa magnifica (Hornet).
   1729..1747    -  promoter       SP6 promoter: promoter for bacteriophage SP6 RNA polymerase
   1789..1805    -  protein_bind   lac operator: The lac repressor binds to the lac operator to inhibit transcription in E. coli. This inhibition can be relieved by adding lactose or isopropyl-β-D-thiogalactopyranoside (IPTG). lac repressor encoded by lacI
   1813..1843    -  promoter       lac promoter: promoter for the E. coli lac operon
   1858..1879    -  protein_bind   CAP binding site: CAP binding activates transcription in the presence of cAMP. E. coli catabolite activator protein
   1892..1984    -  CDS            lacI (fragment): lac repressor; lacI; The lac repressor binds to the lac operator to inhibit transcription in E. coli. This inhibition can be relieved by adding lactose or isopropyl-β-D-thiogalactopyranoside (IPTG).
   2167..2755    -  rep_origin     ori: high-copy-number ColE1/pMB1/pBR322/pUC origin of replication
   2926..555     -  CDS            AmpR (across the origin): β-lactamase; bla; confers resistance to ampicillin, carbenicillin, and related antibiotics
