[The description below was written by a language model from this plasmid's Addgene catalogue record and pLannotate feature annotations shown in this document.]
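Description:
pVD1 Multiplexing Dicot Edit E1_NTERM (GB2245) is a small (about 3.2 kb) high-copy E. coli cloning plasmid that serves as a parts donor in the GoldenBraid (GB4.0) system for plant CRISPR/Cas multiplex genome engineering. Its backbone, pVD1, is a self-made derivative of pGEM-T Easy. The feature table shows the expected elements of that lineage: a ColE1/pUC-type origin of replication, an f1 phage origin, the β-lactamase gene with its own promoter for ampicillin selection, and a lac promoter/operator with a lacZα fragment surrounding the cloning region. T7 and SP6 promoters flank the insert and double as sequencing primer sites.

The payload is a 193 bp synthetic insert from which internal BsaI and BsmBI sites have been removed. It consists of a tRNA adjacent to the Streptococcus pyogenes Cas9 guide RNA scaffold, both annotated on the same strand. The module carries no promoter or protospacer of its own. According to the record, it supplies the tRNA and scaffold for assembling GBoligomers (the user's target-specific oligonucleotides) at position [D1_n] of a monocistronic tRNA-gRNA unit in the dicot editing series. In such designs, endogenous tRNA processing enzymes cleave the transcript at the tRNA and so release the guide RNA.

The insert was cloned through BsaI sites that were destroyed in the process, and it can be released with BsmBI for downstream GoldenBraid assembly. A short annotation matching a hornet peptide next to the insert is almost certainly a spurious similarity hit rather than a functional coding sequence.
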