Addgene plasmid #160567: pVD1 Multiplexing Dicot Edit E1_NTERM (GB2245)
Purpose: tRNA and scaffold for the assembly of GBoligomers for position [D1_n] of a monocistronic tRNA-gRNA
Depositing lab: Diego Orzaez. Publication: The GB4.0 Platform, an All-In-One Tool for CRISPR/Cas-Based Multiplex Genome Engineering in Plants. Vazquez-Vilar M, Garcia-Carpintero V, Selma S, Bernabe-Orts JM, Sanchez-Vicente J, Salazar-Sarasua B, Ressa A, de Paola C, Ajenjo M, Quintela JC, Fernandez-Del-Carmen A, Granell A, Orzaez D. Front Plant Sci. 2021 Jul 1;12:689937. doi: 10.3389/fpls.2021.689937. eCollection 2021. PubMed 34276739.
Backbone
  Vector backbone: pVD1
  Backbone manufacturer: self-made; derived from pGEMT-Easy manufactured by Promega
  Vector type: CRISPR, Synthetic Biology
Growth in bacteria
  Bacterial resistance: Ampicillin, 100 μg/mL
  Growth temperature: 37°C
  Growth strain: DH5alpha
  Copy number: High Copy
Gene/Insert
  Gene/Insert name: Multiplexing Dicot Edit E1_NTERM (Multiplexing Dicot Edit)
  Species: Synthetic
  Insert size (bp): 193
  Mutation: BsaI and BsmBI sites removed
  Cloning method: Restriction Enzyme; 5′ cloning site BsaI (destroyed during cloning); 3′ cloning site BsaI (destroyed during cloning)
  Sequencing primers: 5′ T7; 3′ SP6
Terms and licenses: Academic/Nonprofit Terms; Industry Terms: Not Available to Industry
Depositor comments: Compatible with GoldenBraid; insert can be released with BsmBI
How to cite: pVD1 Multiplexing Dicot Edit E1_NTERM (GB2245) was a gift from Diego Orzaez (Addgene plasmid # 160567 ; http://n2t.net/addgene:160567 ; RRID:Addgene_160567)
